>Addgene plasmid #26901 | pEF6V5:eGFP-CAAX-2A-mCherry | addgene partial sequence | sequence record 33126 | 26901 with mCherry-R
TCGCCCTCGATCTCGAACTCGTGGCCGTTCACGGAGCCCTCCATGTGCACCTTGAAGCGCATGAACTCCT
TGATGATGGCCATGTTATCCTCCTCGCCCTTGCTCACCATAGGACCGGGGTTTTCTTCCACGTCTCCTGC
TTGCTTTAACAGAGAGAAGTTCGTGGCTCCGGATCCCATAATTACACACTTTGTCTTTGACTTCTTTTTC
TTCTTCTTGTACAGCTCGTCCATGCCGAGAGTGATCCCGGCGGCGGTCACGAACTCCAGCAGGACCATGT
GATCGCGCTTCTCGTTGGGGTCTTTGCTCAGGGCGGACTGGGTGCTCAGGTAGTGGTTGTCGGGCAGCAG
CACGGGGCCGTCGCCGATGGGGGTGTTCTGCTGGTAGTGGTCGGCGAGCTGCACGCTGCCGTCCTCGATG
TTGTGGCGGATCTTGAAGTTCGCCTTGATGCCGTTCTTCTGCTTGTCGGCCATGATATAGACGTTGTGGC
TGTTGTAGTTGTACTCCAGCTTGTGCCCCAGGATGTTGCCGTCCTCCTTGAAGTCGATGCCCTTCAGCTC
GATGCGGTTCACCAGGGTGTCGCCCTCGAACTTCACCTCGGCGCGGGTCTTGTAGTTGCCGTCGTCCTTG
AAGAAGATGGTGCGCTCCTGGACGTAGCCTTCGGGCATGGCGGACTTGAAGAAGTCGTGCTGCTTCATGT
GGTCGGGGTAGCGGCTGAAGCACTGCACGCCGTA
