>Addgene plasmid #26901 | pEF6V5:eGFP-CAAX-2A-mCherry | addgene partial sequence | sequence record 165332 | GFPGenotRW 5'-AGTCGATGCCCTTCAGCTCGAT-3'
CTTCACCTCGGCGCGGGTCTTGTAGTTGCCGTCGTCCTTGAAGAAGATGGTGCGCTCCTGGACGTAGCCT
TCGGGCATGGCGGACTTGAAGAAGTCGTGCTGCTTCATGTGGTCGGGGTAGCGGCTGAAGCACTGCACGC
CGTAGGTCAGGGTGGTCACGAGGGTGGGCCAGGGCACGGGCAGCTTGCCGGTGGTGCAGATGAACTTCAG
GGTCAGCTTGCCGTAGGTGGCATCGCCCTCGCCCTCGCCAGACACGCTGAACTTGTGGCCGTTTACGTCG
CCGTCCAGCTCGACCAGGGTGGGCACCACCCCGGTGAACAGCTCCTCGCCCTTGCTCACCATGGAGAGCG
AAGGGCGAATTCTGCAGATATCCATCACACTGGCGGCCGCTCGAGCATGCATCTAGAGGGCCCAATTCGC
CCTATAGTGAGTCGTATTACAATTCACTGGCCGTCGTTTTACAAGGGCAATTCCACCACACTGGACTAGT
GGATCCGAGCTCGGTACCAAGCTTACCTAGCCAGCTTGGGTCTCCCTATAGTGAGTCGTATTAGTACCAA
GCTAATTCCTCACGACACCTGAAATGGAAGAAAAAAACTTTGAACCACTGTCTGAGGCTTGAGAATGAAC
CAAGATCCAAACTCAAAAAGGGCAAATTCCAAGGAGAATTACATCAAGTGCCAAGCTGGCCTAACTTCAG
TCTCCACCCACTCAGTGTGGGGAAACTCCATCGCATAAAACCCCTCCCCCCAACCTAAAGACGACGTACT
CCAAAAGCTCGAGAACTAATCGAGGTGCCTGGACGGCGCCCGGTACTC
