>Addgene plasmid #26901 | pEF6V5:eGFP-CAAX-2A-mCherry | addgene partial sequence | sequence record 165335 | BGH-rev 5'-TAGAAGGCACAGTCGAGG-3'
GGTGATGATGACCGGTACGCGTAGAATCGAGACCGAGGAGAGGGTTAGGGATAGGCTTACCTTCGAACCG
CGGGCCCTCTAGACTCGAGCGGCCGCCACTGTGCTGGATATCTGCAGAATTGCCCTTGGCAGAGCGAAGA
GCGAGAATCGATTTACTTGTACAGCTCGTCCATGCCGCCGGTGGAGTGGCGGCCCTCGGCGCGTTCGTAC
TGTTCCACGATGGTGTAGTCCTCGTTGTGGGAGGTGATGTCCAACTTGATGTTGACGTTGTAGGCGCCGG
GCAGCTGCACGGGCTTCTTGGCCTTGTAGGTGGTCTTGACCTCAGCGTCGTAGTGGCCGCCGTCCTTCAG
CTTCAGCCTCTGCTTGATCTCGCCCTTCAGGGCGCCGTCCTCGGGGTACATCCGCTCGGAGGAGGCCTCC
CAGCCCATGGTCTTCTTCTGCATTACGGGGCCGTCGGAGGGGAAGTTGGTGCCGCGCAGCTTCACCTTGT
AGATGAACTCGCCGTCCTGCAGGGAGGAGTCCTGGGTCACGGTCACCACGCCGCCGTCCTCGAAGTTCAT
CACGCGCTCCCACTTGAAGCCCTCGGGGAAGGACAGCTTCAAGTAGTCGGGGATGTCGGCGGGGTGCTTC
ACGTAGGCCTTGGAGCCGTACATGAACTGAGGGGACAGGATGTCCCAGGCGAAGGGCAGGGGGCCACCCT
TGGTCACCTTCAGCTTGGCGGTCTGGGTGCCCTCGTAGGGGCGGCCCTCGCCCTCGCCCTCGATCTCGAA
CTCGTGGCCGTTCACGGAGCCCTCCATGTGCACCTTGAAGCGCATGAACTCCTTGATGATGGCCATGTTA
TCCTCCTCGCCCT
