>Addgene plasmid #26901 | pEF6V5:eGFP-CAAX-2A-mCherry | addgene partial sequence | sequence record 165337 | Insert sequence (Addgene assembled)
GAGTACCGGGCGCCGTCCAGGCACCTCGATTAGTTCTCGAGCTTTTGGAGTACGTCGTCTTTAGGTTGGG
GGGAGGGGTTTTATGCGATGGAGTTTCCCCACACTGAGTGGGTGGAGACTGAAGTTAGGCCAGCTTGGCA
CTTGATGTAATTCTCCTTGGAATTTGCCCTTTTTGAGTTTGGATCTTGGTTCATTCTCAAGCCTCAGACA
GTGGTTCAAAGTTTTTTTCTTCCATTTCAGGTGTCGTGAGGAATTAGCTTGGTACTAATACGACTCACTA
TAGGGAGACCCAAGCTGGCTAGGTAAGCTTGGTACCGAGCTCGGATCCACTAGTCCAGTGTGGTGGAATT
GCCCTTGTAAAACGACGGCCAGTGAATTGTAATACGACTCACTATAGGGCGAATTGGGCCCTCTAGATGC
ATGCTCGAGCGGCCGCCAGTGTGATGGATATCTGCAGAATTCGCCCTTCGCTCTCCATGGTGAGCAAGGG
CGAGGAGCTGTTCACCGGGGTGGTGCCCACCCTGGTCGAGCTGGACGGCGACGTAAACGGCCACAAGTTC
AGCGTGTCTGGCGAGGGCGAGGGCGATGCCACCTACGGCAAGCTGACCCTGAAGTTCATCTGCACCACCG
GCAAGCTGCCCGTGCCCTGGCCCACCCTCGTGACCACCCTGACCTACGGCGTGCAGTGCTTCAGCCGCTA
CCCCGACCACATGAAGCAGCACGACTTCTTCAAGTCCGCCATGCCCGAAGGCTACGTCCAGGAGCGCACC
ATCTTCTTCAAGGACGACGGCAACTACAAGACCCGCGCCGAGGTGAAGTTCGAGGGCGACACCCTGGTGA
ACCGCATCGAGCTGAAGGGCATCGACTTCAAGGAGGACGGCAACATCCTGGGGCACAAGCTGGAGTACAA
CTACAACAGCCACAACGTCTATATCATGGCCGACAAGCAGAAGAACGGCATCAAGGCGAACTTCAAGATC
CGCCACAACATCGAGGACGGCAGCGTGCAGCTCGCCGACCACTACCAGCAGAACACCCCCATCGGCGACG
GCCCCGTGCTGCTGCCCGACAACCACTACCTGAGCACCCAGTCCGCCCTGAGCAAAGACCCCAACGAGAA
GCGCGATCACATGGTCCTGCTGGAGTTCGTGACCGCCGCCGGGATCACTCTCGGCATGGACGAGCTGTAC
AAGAAGAAGAAAAAGAAGTCAAAGACAAAGTGTGTAATTATGGGATCCGGAGCCACGAACTTCTCTCTGT
TAAAGCAAGCAGGAGACGTGGAAGAAAACCCCGGTCCTATGGTGAGCAAGGGCGAGGAGGATAACATGGC
CATCATCAAGGAGTTCATGCGCTTCAAGGTGCACATGGAGGGCTCCGTGAACGGCCACGAGTTCGAGATC
GAGGGCGAGGGCGAGGGCCGCCCCTACGAGGGCACCCAGACCGCCAAGCTGAAGGTGACCAAGGGTGGCC
CCCTGCCCTTCGCCTGGGACATCCTGTCCCCTCAGTTCATGTACGGCTCCAAGGCCTACGTGAAGCACCC
CGCCGACATCCCCGACTACTTGAAGCTGTCCTTCCCCGAGGGCTTCAAGTGGGAGCGCGTGATGAACTTC
GAGGACGGCGGCGTGGTGACCGTGACCCAGGACTCCTCCCTGCAGGACGGCGAGTTCATCTACAAGGTGA
AGCTGCGCGGCACCAACTTCCCCTCCGACGGCCCCGTAATGCAGAAGAAGACCATGGGCTGGGAGGCCTC
CTCCGAGCGGATGTACCCCGAGGACGGCGCCCTGAAGGGCGAGATCAAGCAGAGGCTGAAGCTGAAGGAC
GGCGGCCACTACGACGCTGAGGTCAAGACCACCTACAAGGCCAAGAAGCCCGTGCAGCTGCCCGGCGCCT
ACAACGTCAACATCAAGTTGGACATCACCTCCCACAACGAGGACTACACCATCGTGGAACAGTACGAACG
CGCCGAGGGCCGCCACTCCACCGGCGGCATGGACGAGCTGTACAAGTAAATCGATTCTCGCTCTTCGCTC
TGCCAAGGGCAATTCTGCAGATATCCAGCACAGTGGCGGCCGCTCGAGTCTAGAGGGCCCGCGGTTCGAA
GGTAAGCCTATCCCTAACCCTCTCCTCGGTCTCGATTCTACGCGTACCGGTCATCATCACC
