[The description below was written by a language model from this plasmid's Addgene catalogue record.]
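Description:
pEF6V5:eGFP-CAAX-2A-mCherry is a mammalian expression plasmid built on the commercial pEF6V5 backbone (about 5.8 kb without insert). It is maintained in E. coli as a high-copy plasmid under ampicillin selection. The record does not list the promoter or any mammalian selection marker. The backbone name and the T7 forward and BGH reverse sequencing primers suggest the usual layout for this vector family, with an EF-1α promoter upstream of the cloning site and a BGH polyadenylation signal downstream, but this is inferred rather than recorded, and no feature table is available to confirm it.

The roughly 1.5 kb insert is a single open reading frame, introduced by TOPO TA cloning of a PCR product. It consists of a Kozak sequence, eGFP fused to a CAAX motif, a 2A peptide (labelled PTVI-2A in the record, likely of porcine teschovirus-1 origin), mCherry, and a stop codon. AgeI and ClaI sites were added at its ends by PCR and are not part of the vector's own polylinker. The CAAX motif is a prenylation signal that directs eGFP to cellular membranes. The 2A sequence causes ribosomal skipping during translation, so mCherry is released as a separate, untargeted protein. Because the ORF ends in its own stop codon, the backbone's C-terminal V5 tag would not be expected to be fused to the product.

One transcript should therefore yield green membrane-localised and red non-membrane fluorescence, giving a direct visual readout of how well the 2A sequence separates the two proteins. The associated publication concerns the use of viral 2A peptides to express multiple proteins from one ORF in transgenic zebrafish embryos, and this plasmid provides the same cassette in a mammalian expression vector.
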