Addgene plasmid #26901: pEF6V5:eGFP-CAAX-2A-mCherry
Depositing lab: Steven Leach. Depositing organization: Johns Hopkins University and School of Medicine. Publication: Viral 2A peptides allow expression of multiple proteins from a single ORF in transgenic zebrafish embryos. Provost E, Rhee J, Leach SD. Genesis. 2007 Oct . 45(10):625-9. 10.1002/dvg.20338 PubMed 17941043.
Backbone
  Vector backbone: pEF6V5
  Backbone manufacturer: Invitrogen
  Backbone size w/o insert (bp): 5840
  Vector type: Mammalian Expression
Growth in bacteria
  Bacterial resistance: Ampicillin, 100 μg/mL
  Growth temperature: 37°C
  Growth strain: DH5alpha
  Copy number: High Copy
Gene/Insert
  Gene/Insert name: eGFP-CAAX-PTVI-2A-mCherry
  Insert size (bp): 1533
  Cloning method: Restriction Enzyme
  Sequencing primers: 5′ T7; 3′ BGH-Rev
Terms and licenses: Academic/Nonprofit Terms; Industry Terms: Not Available to Industry
Depositor comments: This is a single ORF (AgeI) Kozak-eGFP-CAAX-PTVI-2A-mCherry Sopt (ClaI). AgeI and ClaI were added by PCR when generating the tg and those sites are not noted in the MCS of EF6V5. Made as TOPO TA PCR cloning. Use SpeI/XbaI to validate insert in vector.
How to cite: pEF6V5:eGFP-CAAX-2A-mCherry was a gift from Steven Leach (Addgene plasmid # 26901 ; http://n2t.net/addgene:26901 ; RRID:Addgene_26901)
